Addgene plasmid #105547: pENN.AAV.EF1a.eGFP.WPRE.rBG
Purpose: AAV expression of EGFP from EF1a pomoter
Depositing lab: James M. Wilson. Depositing organization: University of Pennsylvania.
Backbone
  Vector backbone: pAAV
  Vector type: Mammalian Expression, AAV
Growth in bacteria
  Bacterial resistance: Ampicillin
  Growth temperature: 37°C
  Growth strain: NEB Stable
  Copy number: Unknown
Gene/Insert
  Gene/Insert name: EGFP
  Promoter: EF1alpha
  Cloning method: Unknown
Terms and licenses: Academic/Nonprofit Terms; Industry Terms: Not Available to Industry
Depositor comments: Penn Vector Core number p2213
How to cite: pENN.AAV.EF1a.eGFP.WPRE.rBG was a gift from James M. Wilson (Addgene plasmid # 105547 ; http://n2t.net/addgene:105547 ; RRID:Addgene_105547) For viral preps, please replace (Addgene plasmid # 105547) in the above sentence with: (Addgene viral prep # 105547-AAV5) or (Addgene viral prep # 105547-AAV9)
