[The description below was written by a language model from this plasmid's Addgene catalogue record and pLannotate feature annotations shown in this document.]
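Description:
pENN.AAV.EF1a.eGFP.WPRE.rBG is an AAV transfer (cis) plasmid built on a pAAV backbone for constitutive expression of EGFP in mammalian cells. The expression cassette sits between AAV2 inverted terminal repeats, which are the only viral sequences retained and serve as the signals for replication and packaging of the intervening DNA into recombinant AAV particles when rep, cap and helper functions are supplied separately. Within the ITRs, the strong, broadly active human EF-1α promoter drives transcription through a chimeric β-globin/immunoglobulin heavy chain intron, which generally improves mRNA processing and expression. This is followed by the mammalian codon-optimized EGFP coding sequence, a WPRE that boosts transcript stability and export, and the rabbit β-globin polyadenylation signal. A short T7 promoter lies just upstream of EGFP, probably a remnant of the cloning history.

Outside the ITRs, the bacterial backbone carries a high-copy ColE1/pUC-type origin, an ampicillin resistance gene with its own promoter, an f1 phage origin, and leftover lac elements (lacZα and lacI fragments, CAP site, lac promoter and operator) with no role in the payload. The listed propagation strain is a recombination-reduced E. coli strain, which suits the repeat-rich ITRs.

Two full sequence records are annotated, a depositor sequence of 6,308 nt and a sequencing result of 6,286 nt. They share the same feature order and differ mainly around the left ITR, which is annotated as shorter fragments in the sequenced version, a region that is difficult to sequence. The construct serves as a ubiquitous fluorescent reporter or control vector for assessing AAV transduction, and the record notes viral preparations in the AAV5 and AAV9 serotypes.
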