Features (pLannotate 1.2.2; 17 found; start..end, strand, type, name):
    226..1404    +  promoter       EF-1α promoter: strong constitutive promoter for human elongation factor EF-1α
   1518..1650    +  intron         chimeric intron: chimera between introns from human β-globin and immunoglobulin heavy chain genes
   1695..1713    +  promoter       T7 promoter: promoter for bacteriophage T7 RNA polymerase
   1750..2469    +  CDS            EGFP: the original enhanced GFP (Yang et al., 1996) mammalian codon-optimized
   2497..3085    +  misc_feature   WPRE: woodchuck hepatitis virus posttranscriptional regulatory element
   3210..3265    +  polyA_signal   β-globin poly(A) signal: rabbit β-globin polyadenylation signal (Gil and Proudfoot, 1987)
   3358..3488    +  repeat_region  AAV2 ITR (fragment): inverted terminal repeat of adeno-associated virus serotype 2 inverted
   3502..3659    +  CDS            lacZα (fragment): LacZα fragment of β-galactosidase; lacZ fragment
   3664..4092    +  rep_origin     f1 ori (sequence partly withheld): f1 bacteriophage origin of replication; arrow indicates direction of (+) strand synthesis
   4145..4249    +  promoter       AmpR promoter: bla
   4250..5110    +  CDS            AmpR: β-lactamase; bla; confers resistance to ampicillin, carbenicillin, and related antibiotics
   5281..5869    +  rep_origin     ori: high-copy-number ColE1/pMB1/pBR322/pUC origin of replication
   6052..6144    +  CDS            lacI (fragment): lac repressor; lacI; The lac repressor binds to the lac operator to inhibit transcription in E. coli. This inhibition can be relieved by adding lactose or isopropyl-β-D-thiogalactopyranoside (IPTG).
   6157..6178    +  protein_bind   CAP binding site: CAP binding activates transcription in the presence of cAMP. E. coli catabolite activator protein
   6193..6223    +  promoter       lac promoter: promoter for the E. coli lac operon
   6231..6247    +  protein_bind   lac operator: The lac repressor binds to the lac operator to inhibit transcription in E. coli. This inhibition can be relieved by adding lactose or isopropyl-β-D-thiogalactopyranoside (IPTG). lac repressor encoded by lacI
   6308..130     -  repeat_region  AAV2 ITR (fragment) (across the origin): inverted terminal repeat of adeno-associated virus serotype 2 inverted
>Addgene plasmid #105547 | pENN.AAV.EF1a.eGFP.WPRE.rBG | depositor full sequence | sequence record 201069 | pENN.AAV.EF1a.eGFP.WPRE.rBG sequence 6308 bps
CTGCGCGCTCGCTCGCTCACTGAGGCCGCCCGGGCAAAGCCCGGGCGTCGGGCGACCTTTGGTCGCCCGG
CCTCAGTGAGCGAGCGAGCGCGCAGAGAGGGAGTGGCCAACTCCATCACTAGGGGTTCCTTGTAGTTAAT
GATTAACCCGCCATGCTACTTATCTACCAGGGTAATGGGGATCCTCTAGAACTATAGCTAGAATTCTAGT
GGATCCCCCCGCGCCGGCTCCGGTGCCCGTCAGTGGGCAGAGCGCACATCGCCCACAGTCCCCGAGAAGT
TGGGGGGAGGGGTCGGCAATTGAACCGGTGCCTAGAGAAGGTGGCGCGGGGTAAACTGGGAAAGTGATGT
CGTGTACTGGCTCCGCCTTTTTCCCGAGGGTGGGGGAGAACCGTATATAAGTGCAGTAGTCGCCGTGAAC
GTTCTTTTTCGCAACGGGTTTGCCGCCAGAACACAGGTAAGTGCCGTGTGTGGTTCCCGCGGGCCTGGCC
TCTTTACGGGTTATGGCCCTTGCGTGCCTTGAATTACTTCCACCTGGCTGCAGTACGTGATTCTTGATCC
CGAGCTTCGGGTTGGAAGTGGGTGGGAGAGTTCGAGGCCTTGCGCTTAAGGAGCCCCTTCGCCTCGTGCT
TGAGTTGAGGCCTGGCCTGGGCGCTGGGGCCGCCGCGTGCGAATCTGGTGGCACCTTCGCGCCTGTCTCG
CTGCTTTCGATAAGTCTCTAGCCATTTAAAATTTTTGATGACCTGCTGCGACGCTTTTTTTCTGGCAAGA
TAGTCTTGTAAATGCGGGCCAAGATCTGCACACTGGTATTTCGGTTTTTGGGGCCGCGGGCGGCGACGGG
GCCCGTGCGTCCCAGCGCACATGTTCGGCGAGGCGGGGCCTGCGAGCGCGGCCACCGAGAATCGGACGGG
GGTAGTCTCAAGCTGGCCGGCCTGCTCTGGTGCCTGGCCTCGCGCCGCCGTGTATCGCCCCGCCCTGGGC
GGCAAGGCTGGCCCGGTCGGCACCAGTTGCGTGAGCGGAAAGATGGCCGCTTCCCGGCCCTGCTGCAGGG
AGCTCAAAATGGAGGACGCGGCGCTCGGGAGAGCGGGCGGGTGAGTCACCCACACAAAGGAAAAGGGCCT
TTCCGTCCTCAGCCGTCGCTTCATGTGACTCCACGGAGTACCGGGCGCCGTCCAGGCACCTCGATTAGTT
CTCGAGCTTTTGGAGTACGTCGTCTTTAGGTTGGGGGGAGGGGTTTTATGCGATGGAGTTTCCCCACACT
GAGTGGGTGGAGACTGAAGTTAGGCCAGCTTGGCACTTGATGTAATTCTCCTTGGAATTTGCCCTTTTTG
AGTTTGGATCTTGGTTCATTCTCAAGCCTCAGACAGTGGTTCAAAGTTTTTTTCTTCCATTTCAGGTGTC
GTGAGCTAGAGCTTTATTGCGGTAGTTTATCACAGTTAAATTGCTAACGCAGTCAGTGCTTCTGACACAA
CAGTCTCGAACTTAAGCTGCAGAAGTTGGTCGTGAGGCACTGGGCAGGTAAGTATCAAGGTTACAAGACA
GGTTTAAGGAGACCAATAGAAACTGGGCTTGTCGAGACAGAGAAGACTCTTGCGTTTCTGATAGGCACCT
ATTGGTCTTACTGACATCCACTTTGCCTTTCTCTCCACAGGTGTCCACTCCCAGTTCAATTACAGCTCTT
AAGGCTAGAGTACTTAATACGACTCACTATAGGCTAGCCTCGAGAATTGTACAATTCACGCGGGCCGCCA
TGGTGAGCAAGGGCGAGGAGCTGTTCACCGGGGTGGTGCCCATCCTGGTCGAGCTGGACGGCGACGTAAA
CGGCCACAAGTTCAGCGTGTCCGGCGAGGGCGAGGGCGATGCCACCTACGGCAAGCTGACCCTGAAGTTC
ATCTGCACCACCGGCAAGCTGCCCGTGCCCTGGCCCACCCTCGTGACCACCCTGACCTACGGCGTGCAGT
GCTTCAGCCGCTACCCCGACCACATGAAGCAGCACGACTTCTTCAAGTCCGCCATGCCCGAAGGCTACGT
CCAGGAGCGCACCATCTTCTTCAAGGACGACGGCAACTACAAGACCCGCGCCGAGGTGAAGTTCGAGGGC
GACACCCTGGTGAACCGCATCGAGCTGAAGGGCATCGACTTCAAGGAGGACGGCAACATCCTGGGGCACA
AGCTGGAGTACAACTACAACAGCCACAACGTCTATATCATGGCCGACAAGCAGAAGAACGGCATCAAGGT
GAACTTCAAGATCCGCCACAACATCGAGGACGGCAGCGTGCAGCTCGCCGACCACTACCAGCAGAACACC
CCCATCGGCGACGGCCCCGTGCTGCTGCCCGACAACCACTACCTGAGCACCCAGTCCGCCCTGAGCAAAG
ACCCCAACGAGAAGCGCGATCACATGGTCCTGCTGGAGTTCGTGACCGCCGCCGGGATCACTCTCGGCAT
GGACGAGCTGTACAAGTAATAAGCTCGCGTGATCAAGCTTATCGATAATCAACCTCTGGATTACAAAATT
TGTGAAAGATTGACTGGTATTCTTAACTATGTTGCTCCTTTTACGCTATGTGGATACGCTGCTTTAATGC
CTTTGTATCATGCTATTGCTTCCCGTATGGCTTTCATTTTCTCCTCCTTGTATAAATCCTGGTTGCTGTC
TCTTTATGAGGAGTTGTGGCCCGTTGTCAGGCAACGTGGCGTGGTGTGCACTGTGTTTGCTGACGCAACC
CCCACTGGTTGGGGCATTGCCACCACCTGTCAGCTCCTTTCCGGGACTTTCGCTTTCCCCCTCCCTATTG
CCACGGCGGAACTCATCGCCGCCTGCCTTGCCCGCTGCTGGACAGGGGCTCGGCTGTTGGGCACTGACAA
TTCCGTGGTGTTGTCGGGGAAATCATCGTCCTTTCCTTGGCTGCTCGCCTGTGTTGCCACCTGGATTCTG
CGCGGGACGTCCTTCTGCTACGTCCCTTCGGCCCTCAATCCAGCGGACCTTCCTTCCCGCGGCCTGCTGC
CGGCTCTGCGGCCTCTTCCGCGTCTTCGCCTTCGCCCTCAGACGAGTCGGATCTCCCTTTGGGCCGCCTC
CCCGCATCGATACCGTCGACCCGGGCGGCCTCGAGGACGGGGTGAACTACGCCTGAGGATCCGATCTTTT
TCCCTCTGCCAAAAATTATGGGGACATCATGAAGCCCCTTGAGCATCTGACTTCTGGCTAATAAAGGAAA
TTTATTTTCATTGCAATAGTGTGTTGGAATTTTTTGTGTCTCTCACTCGGAAGCAATTCGTTGATCTGAA
TTTCGACCACCCATAATACCCATTACCCTGGTAGATAAGTAGCATGGCGGGTTAATCATTAACTACAAGG
AACCCCTAGTGATGGAGTTGGCCACTCCCTCTCTGCGCGCTCGCTCGCTCACTGAGGCCGGGCGACCAAA
GGTCGCCCGACGCCCGGGCTTTGCCCGGGCGGCCTCAGTGAGCGAGCGAGCGCGCAGCCTTAATTAACCT
AATTCACTGGCCGTCGTTTTACAACGTCGTGACTGGGAAAACCCTGGCGTTACCCAACTTAATCGCCTTG
CAGCACATCCCCCTTTCGCCAGCTGGCGTAATAGCGAAGAGGCCCGCACCGATCGCCCTTCCCAACAGTT
GCGCAGCCTGAATGGCGAATGGG
[124 nt withheld, positions 3664-3787]
C
[91 nt withheld, positions 3789-3879]
A
[49 nt withheld, positions 3881-3929]
CCTTTGACGTTGGAGTCCACGTTCTTT
[37 nt withheld, positions 3957-3993]
ACCCTATCTCGGTCTATTCTTTTGATTTATAAGGGATTTTGCCGATTTCGGCCTATTGGTTAAAAAATGA
GCTGATTTAACAAAAATTTAACGCGAATTTTAACAAAATATTAACGCTTACAATTTAGGTGGCACTTTTC
GGGGAAATGTGCGCGGAACCCCTATTTGTTTATTTTTCTAAATACATTCAAATATGTATCCGCTCATGAG
ACAATAACCCTGATAAATGCTTCAATAATATTGAAAAAGGAAGAGTATGAGTATTCAACATTTCCGTGTC
GCCCTTATTCCCTTTTTTGCGGCATTTTGCCTTCCTGTTTTTGCTCACCCAGAAACGCTGGTGAAAGTAA
AAGATGCTGAAGATCAGTTGGGTGCACGAGTGGGTTACATCGAACTGGATCTCAACAGCGGTAAGATCCT
TGAGAGTTTTCGCCCCGAAGAACGTTTTCCAATGATGAGCACTTTTAAAGTTCTGCTATGTGGCGCGGTA
TTATCCCGTATTGACGCCGGGCAAGAGCAACTCGGTCGCCGCATACACTATTCTCAGAATGACTTGGTTG
AGTACTCACCAGTCACAGAAAAGCATCTTACGGATGGCATGACAGTAAGAGAATTATGCAGTGCTGCCAT
AACCATGAGTGATAACACTGCGGCCAACTTACTTCTGACAACGATCGGAGGACCGAAGGAGCTAACCGCT
TTTTTGCACAACATGGGGGATCATGTAACTCGCCTTGATCGTTGGGAACCGGAGCTGAATGAAGCCATAC
CAAACGACGAGCGTGACACCACGATGCCTGTAGCAATGGCAACAACGTTGCGCAAACTATTAACTGGCGA
ACTACTTACTCTAGCTTCCCGGCAACAATTAATAGACTGGATGGAGGCGGATAAAGTTGCAGGACCACTT
CTGCGCTCGGCCCTTCCGGCTGGCTGGTTTATTGCTGATAAATCTGGAGCCGGTGAGCGTGGGTCTCGCG
GTATCATTGCAGCACTGGGGCCAGATGGTAAGCCCTCCCGTATCGTAGTTATCTACACGACGGGGAGTCA
GGCAACTATGGATGAACGAAATAGACAGATCGCTGAGATAGGTGCCTCACTGATTAAGCATTGGTAACTG
TCAGACCAAGTTTACTCATATATACTTTAGATTGATTTAAAACTTCATTTTTAATTTAAAAGGATCTAGG
TGAAGATCCTTTTTGATAATCTCATGACCAAAATCCCTTAACGTGAGTTTTCGTTCCACTGAGCGTCAGA
CCCCGTAGAAAAGATCAAAGGATCTTCTTGAGATCCTTTTTTTCTGCGCGTAATCTGCTGCTTGCAAACA
AAAAAACCACCGCTACCAGCGGTGGTTTGTTTGCCGGATCAAGAGCTACCAACTCTTTTTCCGAAGGTAA
CTGGCTTCAGCAGAGCGCAGATACCAAATACTGTTCTTCTAGTGTAGCCGTAGTTAGGCCACCACTTCAA
GAACTCTGTAGCACCGCCTACATACCTCGCTCTGCTAATCCTGTTACCAGTGGCTGCTGCCAGTGGCGAT
AAGTCGTGTCTTACCGGGTTGGACTCAAGACGATAGTTACCGGATAAGGCGCAGCGGTCGGGCTGAACGG
GGGGTTCGTGCACACAGCCCAGCTTGGAGCGAACGACCTACACCGAACTGAGATACCTACAGCGTGAGCT
ATGAGAAAGCGCCACGCTTCCCGAAGGGAGAAAGGCGGACAGGTATCCGGTAAGCGGCAGGGTCGGAACA
GGAGAGCGCACGAGGGAGCTTCCAGGGGGAAACGCCTGGTATCTTTATAGTCCTGTCGGGTTTCGCCACC
TCTGACTTGAGCGTCGATTTTTGTGATGCTCGTCAGGGGGGCGGAGCCTATGGAAAAACGCCAGCAACGC
GGCCTTTTTACGGTTCCTGGCCTTTTGCTGGCCTTTTGCTCACATGTTCTTTCCTGCGTTATCCCCTGAT
TCTGTGGATAACCGTATTACCGCCTTTGAGTGAGCTGATACCGCTCGCCGCAGCCGAACGACCGAGCGCA
GCGAGTCAGTGAGCGAGGAAGCGGAAGAGCGCCCAATACGCAAACCGCCTCTCCCCGCGCGTTGGCCGAT
TCATTAATGCAGCTGGCACGACAGGTTTCCCGACTGGAAAGCGGGCAGTGAGCGCAACGCAATTAATGTG
AGTTAGCTCACTCATTAGGCACCCCAGGCTTTACACTTTATGCTTCCGGCTCGTATGTTGTGTGGAATTG
TGAGCGGATAACAATTTCACACAGGAAACAGCTATGACCATGATTACGCCAGATTTAATTAAGGCCTTAA
TTAGG
