Features (pLannotate 1.2.2; 18 found; start..end, strand, type, name):
     98..1276    +  promoter       EF-1α promoter: strong constitutive promoter for human elongation factor EF-1α
   1390..1522    +  intron         chimeric intron: chimera between introns from human β-globin and immunoglobulin heavy chain genes
   1567..1585    +  promoter       T7 promoter: promoter for bacteriophage T7 RNA polymerase
   1622..2341    +  CDS            EGFP: the original enhanced GFP (Yang et al., 1996) mammalian codon-optimized
   2369..2957    +  misc_feature   WPRE: woodchuck hepatitis virus posttranscriptional regulatory element
   3082..3137    +  polyA_signal   β-globin poly(A) signal: rabbit β-globin polyadenylation signal (Gil and Proudfoot, 1987)
   3230..3360    +  repeat_region  AAV2 ITR (fragment): inverted terminal repeat of adeno-associated virus serotype 2 inverted
   3374..3531    +  CDS            lacZα (fragment): LacZα fragment of β-galactosidase; lacZ fragment
   3536..3964    +  rep_origin     f1 ori (sequence partly withheld): f1 bacteriophage origin of replication; arrow indicates direction of (+) strand synthesis
   4017..4121    +  promoter       AmpR promoter: bla
   4122..4982    +  CDS            AmpR: β-lactamase; bla; confers resistance to ampicillin, carbenicillin, and related antibiotics
   5153..5741    +  rep_origin     ori: high-copy-number ColE1/pMB1/pBR322/pUC origin of replication
   5924..6016    +  CDS            lacI (fragment): lac repressor; lacI; The lac repressor binds to the lac operator to inhibit transcription in E. coli. This inhibition can be relieved by adding lactose or isopropyl-β-D-thiogalactopyranoside (IPTG).
   6029..6050    +  protein_bind   CAP binding site: CAP binding activates transcription in the presence of cAMP. E. coli catabolite activator protein
   6065..6095    +  promoter       lac promoter: promoter for the E. coli lac operon
   6103..6119    +  protein_bind   lac operator: The lac repressor binds to the lac operator to inhibit transcription in E. coli. This inhibition can be relieved by adding lactose or isopropyl-β-D-thiogalactopyranoside (IPTG). lac repressor encoded by lacI
   6181..6208    +  repeat_region  AAV2 ITR (fragment): inverted terminal repeat of adeno-associated virus serotype 2 inverted
   6226..2       -  repeat_region  AAV2 ITR (fragment) (across the origin): inverted terminal repeat of adeno-associated virus serotype 2 inverted
>Addgene plasmid #105547 | pENN.AAV.EF1a.eGFP.WPRE.rBG | addgene full sequence | sequence record 202477 | Addgene NGS Result
CTTGTAGTTAATGATTAACCCGCCATGCTACTTATCTACCAGGGTAATGGGGATCCTCTAGAACTATAGC
TAGAATTCTAGTGGATCCCCCCGCGCCGGCTCCGGTGCCCGTCAGTGGGCAGAGCGCACATCGCCCACAG
TCCCCGAGAAGTTGGGGGGAGGGGTCGGCAATTGAACCGGTGCCTAGAGAAGGTGGCGCGGGGTAAACTG
GGAAAGTGATGTCGTGTACTGGCTCCGCCTTTTTCCCGAGGGTGGGGGAGAACCGTATATAAGTGCAGTA
GTCGCCGTGAACGTTCTTTTTCGCAACGGGTTTGCCGCCAGAACACAGGTAAGTGCCGTGTGTGGTTCCC
GCGGGCCTGGCCTCTTTACGGGTTATGGCCCTTGCGTGCCTTGAATTACTTCCACCTGGCTGCAGTACGT
GATTCTTGATCCCGAGCTTCGGGTTGGAAGTGGGTGGGAGAGTTCGAGGCCTTGCGCTTAAGGAGCCCCT
TCGCCTCGTGCTTGAGTTGAGGCCTGGCCTGGGCGCTGGGGCCGCCGCGTGCGAATCTGGTGGCACCTTC
GCGCCTGTCTCGCTGCTTTCGATAAGTCTCTAGCCATTTAAAATTTTTGATGACCTGCTGCGACGCTTTT
TTTCTGGCAAGATAGTCTTGTAAATGCGGGCCAAGATCTGCACACTGGTATTTCGGTTTTTGGGGCCGCG
GGCGGCGACGGGGCCCGTGCGTCCCAGCGCACATGTTCGGCGAGGCGGGGCCTGCGAGCGCGGCCACCGA
GAATCGGACGGGGGTAGTCTCAAGCTGGCCGGCCTGCTCTGGTGCCTGGCCTCGCGCCGCCGTGTATCGC
CCCGCCCTGGGCGGCAAGGCTGGCCCGGTCGGCACCAGTTGCGTGAGCGGAAAGATGGCCGCTTCCCGGC
CCTGCTGCAGGGAGCTCAAAATGGAGGACGCGGCGCTCGGGAGAGCGGGCGGGTGAGTCACCCACACAAA
GGAAAAGGGCCTTTCCGTCCTCAGCCGTCGCTTCATGTGACTCCACGGAGTACCGGGCGCCGTCCAGGCA
CCTCGATTAGTTCTCGAGCTTTTGGAGTACGTCGTCTTTAGGTTGGGGGGAGGGGTTTTATGCGATGGAG
TTTCCCCACACTGAGTGGGTGGAGACTGAAGTTAGGCCAGCTTGGCACTTGATGTAATTCTCCTTGGAAT
TTGCCCTTTTTGAGTTTGGATCTTGGTTCATTCTCAAGCCTCAGACAGTGGTTCAAAGTTTTTTTCTTCC
ATTTCAGGTGTCGTGAGCTAGAGCTTTATTGCGGTAGTTTATCACAGTTAAATTGCTAACGCAGTCAGTG
CTTCTGACACAACAGTCTCGAACTTAAGCTGCAGAAGTTGGTCGTGAGGCACTGGGCAGGTAAGTATCAA
GGTTACAAGACAGGTTTAAGGAGACCAATAGAAACTGGGCTTGTCGAGACAGAGAAGACTCTTGCGTTTC
TGATAGGCACCTATTGGTCTTACTGACATCCACTTTGCCTTTCTCTCCACAGGTGTCCACTCCCAGTTCA
ATTACAGCTCTTAAGGCTAGAGTACTTAATACGACTCACTATAGGCTAGCCTCGAGAATTGTACAATTCA
CGCGGGCCGCCATGGTGAGCAAGGGCGAGGAGCTGTTCACCGGGGTGGTGCCCATCCTGGTCGAGCTGGA
CGGCGACGTAAACGGCCACAAGTTCAGCGTGTCCGGCGAGGGCGAGGGCGATGCCACCTACGGCAAGCTG
ACCCTGAAGTTCATCTGCACCACCGGCAAGCTGCCCGTGCCCTGGCCCACCCTCGTGACCACCCTGACCT
ACGGCGTGCAGTGCTTCAGCCGCTACCCCGACCACATGAAGCAGCACGACTTCTTCAAGTCCGCCATGCC
CGAAGGCTACGTCCAGGAGCGCACCATCTTCTTCAAGGACGACGGCAACTACAAGACCCGCGCCGAGGTG
AAGTTCGAGGGCGACACCCTGGTGAACCGCATCGAGCTGAAGGGCATCGACTTCAAGGAGGACGGCAACA
TCCTGGGGCACAAGCTGGAGTACAACTACAACAGCCACAACGTCTATATCATGGCCGACAAGCAGAAGAA
CGGCATCAAGGTGAACTTCAAGATCCGCCACAACATCGAGGACGGCAGCGTGCAGCTCGCCGACCACTAC
CAGCAGAACACCCCCATCGGCGACGGCCCCGTGCTGCTGCCCGACAACCACTACCTGAGCACCCAGTCCG
CCCTGAGCAAAGACCCCAACGAGAAGCGCGATCACATGGTCCTGCTGGAGTTCGTGACCGCCGCCGGGAT
CACTCTCGGCATGGACGAGCTGTACAAGTAATAAGCTCGCGTGATCAAGCTTATCGATAATCAACCTCTG
GATTACAAAATTTGTGAAAGATTGACTGGTATTCTTAACTATGTTGCTCCTTTTACGCTATGTGGATACG
CTGCTTTAATGCCTTTGTATCATGCTATTGCTTCCCGTATGGCTTTCATTTTCTCCTCCTTGTATAAATC
CTGGTTGCTGTCTCTTTATGAGGAGTTGTGGCCCGTTGTCAGGCAACGTGGCGTGGTGTGCACTGTGTTT
GCTGACGCAACCCCCACTGGTTGGGGCATTGCCACCACCTGTCAGCTCCTTTCCGGGACTTTCGCTTTCC
CCCTCCCTATTGCCACGGCGGAACTCATCGCCGCCTGCCTTGCCCGCTGCTGGACAGGGGCTCGGCTGTT
GGGCACTGACAATTCCGTGGTGTTGTCGGGGAAATCATCGTCCTTTCCTTGGCTGCTCGCCTGTGTTGCC
ACCTGGATTCTGCGCGGGACGTCCTTCTGCTACGTCCCTTCGGCCCTCAATCCAGCGGACCTTCCTTCCC
GCGGCCTGCTGCCGGCTCTGCGGCCTCTTCCGCGTCTTCGCCTTCGCCCTCAGACGAGTCGGATCTCCCT
TTGGGCCGCCTCCCCGCATCGATACCGTCGACCCGGGCGGCCTCGAGGACGGGGTGAACTACGCCTGAGG
ATCCGATCTTTTTCCCTCTGCCAAAAATTATGGGGACATCATGAAGCCCCTTGAGCATCTGACTTCTGGC
TAATAAAGGAAATTTATTTTCATTGCAATAGTGTGTTGGAATTTTTTGTGTCTCTCACTCGGAAGCAATT
CGTTGATCTGAATTTCGACCACCCATAATACCCATTACCCTGGTAGATAAGTAGCATGGCGGGTTAATCA
TTAACTACAAGGAACCCCTAGTGATGGAGTTGGCCACTCCCTCTCTGCGCGCTCGCTCGCTCACTGAGGC
CGGGCGACCAAAGGTCGCCCGACGCCCGGGCTTTGCCCGGGCGGCCTCAGTGAGCGAGCGAGCGCGCAGC
CTTAATTAACCTAATTCACTGGCCGTCGTTTTACAACGTCGTGACTGGGAAAACCCTGGCGTTACCCAAC
TTAATCGCCTTGCAGCACATCCCCCTTTCGCCAGCTGGCGTAATAGCGAAGAGGCCCGCACCGATCGCCC
TTCCCAACAGTTGCGCAGCCTGAATGGCGAATGGG
[124 nt withheld, positions 3536-3659]
C
[91 nt withheld, positions 3661-3751]
A
[49 nt withheld, positions 3753-3801]
CCTTTGACGTTGGAGTCCACGTTCTTT
[37 nt withheld, positions 3829-3865]
ACCCTATCTCGGTCTATTCTTTTGATTTATAAGGGATTTTGCCGATTTCGGCCTATTGGTTAAAAAATGA
GCTGATTTAACAAAAATTTAACGCGAATTTTAACAAAATATTAACGCTTACAATTTAGGTGGCACTTTTC
GGGGAAATGTGCGCGGAACCCCTATTTGTTTATTTTTCTAAATACATTCAAATATGTATCCGCTCATGAG
ACAATAACCCTGATAAATGCTTCAATAATATTGAAAAAGGAAGAGTATGAGTATTCAACATTTCCGTGTC
GCCCTTATTCCCTTTTTTGCGGCATTTTGCCTTCCTGTTTTTGCTCACCCAGAAACGCTGGTGAAAGTAA
AAGATGCTGAAGATCAGTTGGGTGCACGAGTGGGTTACATCGAACTGGATCTCAACAGCGGTAAGATCCT
TGAGAGTTTTCGCCCCGAAGAACGTTTTCCAATGATGAGCACTTTTAAAGTTCTGCTATGTGGCGCGGTA
TTATCCCGTATTGACGCCGGGCAAGAGCAACTCGGTCGCCGCATACACTATTCTCAGAATGACTTGGTTG
AGTACTCACCAGTCACAGAAAAGCATCTTACGGATGGCATGACAGTAAGAGAATTATGCAGTGCTGCCAT
AACCATGAGTGATAACACTGCGGCCAACTTACTTCTGACAACGATCGGAGGACCGAAGGAGCTAACCGCT
TTTTTGCACAACATGGGGGATCATGTAACTCGCCTTGATCGTTGGGAACCGGAGCTGAATGAAGCCATAC
CAAACGACGAGCGTGACACCACGATGCCTGTAGCAATGGCAACAACGTTGCGCAAACTATTAACTGGCGA
ACTACTTACTCTAGCTTCCCGGCAACAATTAATAGACTGGATGGAGGCGGATAAAGTTGCAGGACCACTT
CTGCGCTCGGCCCTTCCGGCTGGCTGGTTTATTGCTGATAAATCTGGAGCCGGTGAGCGTGGGTCTCGCG
GTATCATTGCAGCACTGGGGCCAGATGGTAAGCCCTCCCGTATCGTAGTTATCTACACGACGGGGAGTCA
GGCAACTATGGATGAACGAAATAGACAGATCGCTGAGATAGGTGCCTCACTGATTAAGCATTGGTAACTG
TCAGACCAAGTTTACTCATATATACTTTAGATTGATTTAAAACTTCATTTTTAATTTAAAAGGATCTAGG
TGAAGATCCTTTTTGATAATCTCATGACCAAAATCCCTTAACGTGAGTTTTCGTTCCACTGAGCGTCAGA
CCCCGTAGAAAAGATCAAAGGATCTTCTTGAGATCCTTTTTTTCTGCGCGTAATCTGCTGCTTGCAAACA
AAAAAACCACCGCTACCAGCGGTGGTTTGTTTGCCGGATCAAGAGCTACCAACTCTTTTTCCGAAGGTAA
CTGGCTTCAGCAGAGCGCAGATACCAAATACTGTTCTTCTAGTGTAGCCGTAGTTAGGCCACCACTTCAA
GAACTCTGTAGCACCGCCTACATACCTCGCTCTGCTAATCCTGTTACCAGTGGCTGCTGCCAGTGGCGAT
AAGTCGTGTCTTACCGGGTTGGACTCAAGACGATAGTTACCGGATAAGGCGCAGCGGTCGGGCTGAACGG
GGGGTTCGTGCACACAGCCCAGCTTGGAGCGAACGACCTACACCGAACTGAGATACCTACAGCGTGAGCT
ATGAGAAAGCGCCACGCTTCCCGAAGGGAGAAAGGCGGACAGGTATCCGGTAAGCGGCAGGGTCGGAACA
GGAGAGCGCACGAGGGAGCTTCCAGGGGGAAACGCCTGGTATCTTTATAGTCCTGTCGGGTTTCGCCACC
TCTGACTTGAGCGTCGATTTTTGTGATGCTCGTCAGGGGGGCGGAGCCTATGGAAAAACGCCAGCAACGC
GGCCTTTTTACGGTTCCTGGCCTTTTGCTGGCCTTTTGCTCACATGTTCTTTCCTGCGTTATCCCCTGAT
TCTGTGGATAACCGTATTACCGCCTTTGAGTGAGCTGATACCGCTCGCCGCAGCCGAACGACCGAGCGCA
GCGAGTCAGTGAGCGAGGAAGCGGAAGAGCGCCCAATACGCAAACCGCCTCTCCCCGCGCGTTGGCCGAT
TCATTAATGCAGCTGGCACGACAGGTTTCCCGACTGGAAAGCGGGCAGTGAGCGCAACGCAATTAATGTG
AGTTAGCTCACTCATTAGGCACCCCAGGCTTTACACTTTATGCTTCCGGCTCGTATGTTGTGTGGAATTG
TGAGCGGATAACAATTTCACACAGGAAACAGCTATGACCATGATTACGCCAGATTTAATTAAGGCCTTAA
TTAGGCTGCGCGCTCGCTCGCTCACTGAGGCCGCCCGGGCAAAGCCCGGGCGGCCTCAGTGAGCGAGCGA
GCGCGCAGAGAGGGAGTGGCCAACTCCATCACTAGGGGTTC
